Addgene plasmid #158469: pLEX307-CTSS-puro
Purpose: Constitutive lentiviral expression of human CTSS.
Depositing lab: Alejandro Chavez & Sho Iketani. Depositing organization: Columbia University.
Backbone
  Vector backbone: pLEX307
  Vector type: Mammalian Expression, Lentiviral
  Selectable markers: Puromycin
Growth in bacteria
  Bacterial resistance: Ampicillin, 100 μg/mL
  Growth temperature: 30°C
  Growth strain: NEB Stable
  Copy number: High Copy
Gene/Insert
  Gene/Insert name: CTSS
  Species: H. sapiens (human)
  Entrez Gene: CTSS
  Cloning method: Gateway Cloning
  Sequencing primers: 5′ EF1a-F; 3′ WPRE-R
Terms and licenses: Academic/Nonprofit Terms; Industry Terms: Not Available to Industry
Depositor comments: The authors have noticed that recombination within the pLEX307 backbone can occur. All users are advised to sequence the vectors and restriction digest them and run them on a gel to ensure they show the expected full length insert and plasmid size. In cases where recombination has occurred, it is typically between the viral LTR elements in the vector, although recombination between the gateway cloning sites has also been observed.
How to cite: pLEX307-CTSS-puro was a gift from Alejandro Chavez & Sho Iketani (Addgene plasmid # 158469 ; http://n2t.net/addgene:158469 ; RRID:Addgene_158469)
