[The description below was written by a language model from this plasmid's Addgene catalogue record and pLannotate feature annotations shown in this document.]
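Description:
pLEX307-CTSS-puro is a third-generation-style, self-inactivating HIV-1 lentiviral transfer plasmid built on the pLEX307 backbone for constitutive expression of human cathepsin S (CTSS), a thiol protease best known for processing the invariant chain during MHC class II antigen presentation. In bacteria it is maintained by a high-copy ColE1/pUC-type origin and selected with ampicillin through the β-lactamase gene. An f1 origin and remnants of a lac/T7/T3 cloning region are also present in the backbone.

The viral genome is transcribed from an RSV promoter fused to a truncated 5' LTR, followed by the Ψ packaging signal with a partial gag sequence and the Rev response element for Rev-dependent nuclear export. Downstream sits an SV40 early promoter/origin driving puromycin N-acetyltransferase for selection of transduced mammalian cells, then a cPPT/CTS element. The human EF-1α promoter drives the CTSS open reading frame, which was introduced by Gateway recombination and is therefore flanked by attB1 and attB2 sites. A V5 epitope tag lies just after attB2, but the record does not say whether the CTSS coding sequence reads through into it. A WPRE enhances transcript expression, and the cassette ends in a ΔU3 3' LTR that inactivates LTR promoter activity after integration, followed by an SV40 polyadenylation signal.

The construct is intended for producing lentivirus and generating puromycin-selected cells that stably overexpress CTSS. The depositors caution that the pLEX307 backbone can recombine, usually between the LTRs and occasionally between the Gateway sites, so plasmid integrity should be verified.
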