Features (pLannotate 1.2.2; 33 found; start..end, strand, type, name):
     23..89      +  CDS            small t antigen (fragment): SV40 (simian virus 40) small t antigen
     96..1274    +  promoter       EF-1α promoter: strong constitutive promoter for human elongation factor EF-1α
   1294..1318    +  protein_bind   attB1: mutant version of attB; recombination site for the Gateway® BP reaction BP Clonase™
   1324..2316    +  CDS            CTSS: CATS_HUMAN - Experimental evidence at protein level: Swiss-Prot protein existence level 1. Thiol protease. Key protease responsible for the removal of the invariant chain from MHC class II molecules and MHC class II antigen presentation (PubMed:30612035). The bond-specificity of this proteinase is in part similar to the specificities of cathepsin L. From Homo sapiens (Human).
   2321..2345    -  protein_bind   attB2: mutant version of attB; recombination site for the Gateway® BP reaction BP Clonase™
   2353..2394    +  CDS            V5 tag: epitope tag from simian virus 5
   2445..3033    +  misc_feature   WPRE: woodchuck hepatitis virus posttranscriptional regulatory element
   3084..3103    +  misc_feature   cPPT/CTS (fragment): central polypurine tract and central termination sequence of HIV-1
   3105..3338    +  LTR            3' LTR (ΔU3): self-inactivating 3' long terminal repeat (LTR) from HIV-1
   3416..3537    +  polyA_signal   SV40 poly(A) signal: SV40 polyadenylation signal
   3577..3712    +  rep_origin     SV40 ori: SV40 origin of replication
   3733..3751    -  promoter       T7 promoter: promoter for bacteriophage T7 RNA polymerase
   3759..3914    +  CDS            lacZα (fragment): LacZα fragment of β-galactosidase; lacZ fragment
   3919..4347    +  rep_origin     f1 ori (sequence partly withheld): f1 bacteriophage origin of replication; arrow indicates direction of (+) strand synthesis
   4400..4504    +  promoter       AmpR promoter: bla
   4505..5365    +  CDS            AmpR: β-lactamase; bla; confers resistance to ampicillin, carbenicillin, and related antibiotics
   5536..6124    +  rep_origin     ori: high-copy-number ColE1/pMB1/pBR322/pUC origin of replication
   6307..6399    +  CDS            lacI (fragment): lac repressor; lacI; The lac repressor binds to the lac operator to inhibit transcription in E. coli. This inhibition can be relieved by adding lactose or isopropyl-β-D-thiogalactopyranoside (IPTG).
   6412..6433    +  protein_bind   CAP binding site: CAP binding activates transcription in the presence of cAMP. E. coli catabolite activator protein
   6448..6478    +  promoter       lac promoter: promoter for the E. coli lac operon
   6486..6502    +  protein_bind   lac operator: The lac repressor binds to the lac operator to inhibit transcription in E. coli. This inhibition can be relieved by adding lactose or isopropyl-β-D-thiogalactopyranoside (IPTG). lac repressor encoded by lacI
   6547..6565    +  promoter       T3 promoter: promoter for bacteriophage T3 RNA polymerase
   6593..6819    +  promoter       RSV promoter: Rous sarcoma virus enhancer/promoter
   6820..7000    +  LTR            5' LTR (truncated): truncated 5' long terminal repeat (LTR) from HIV-1
   7047..7172    +  misc_feature   HIV-1 Ψ: packaging signal of human immunodeficiency virus type 1
   7156..7519    +  CDS            HIV-1 gag (fragment): gag protein from human immunodeficiency virus 1; gag
   7665..7898    +  misc_feature   RRE: The Rev response element (RRE) of HIV-1 allows for Rev-dependent mRNA export from the nucleus to the cytoplasm.
   8275..8301    +  CDS            Rev (fragment): human immunodeficiency virus 1 (HIV-1) Rev protein; rev; enhances nuclear export of unspliced and incompletely spliced viral mRNAs
   8308..8331    +  promoter       SV40 promoter (fragment): SV40 early promoter
   8332..8403    +  promoter       SV40 promoter (fragment): SV40 enhancer and early promoter
   8427..8562    +  rep_origin     SV40 ori: SV40 origin of replication
   8608..9204    +  CDS            PuroR (fragment): puromycin N-acetyltransferase; pac from Streptomyces; confers resistance to puromycin
   9253..9370    +  misc_feature   cPPT/CTS: central polypurine tract and central termination sequence of HIV-1
>Addgene plasmid #158469 | pLEX307-CTSS-puro | addgene full sequence | sequence record 308151 | Addgene NGS Result
CTCGAGGCCTGCAGGTGCAAAGATGGATAAAGTTTTAAACAGAGAGGAATCTTTGCAGCTAATGGACCTT
CTAGGTCTTGAAAGGAGTGGGAATTGGCTCCGGTGCCCGTCAGTGGGCAGAGCGCACATCGCCCACAGTC
CCCGAGAAGTTGGGGGGAGGGGTCGGCAATTGAACCGGTGCCTAGAGAAGGTGGCGCGGGGTAAACTGGG
AAAGTGATGTCGTGTACTGGCTCCGCCTTTTTCCCGAGGGTGGGGGAGAACCGTATATAAGTGCAGTAGT
CGCCGTGAACGTTCTTTTTCGCAACGGGTTTGCCGCCAGAACACAGGTAAGTGCCGTGTGTGGTTCCCGC
GGGCCTGGCCTCTTTACGGGTTATGGCCCTTGCGTGCCTTGAATTACTTCCACCTGGCTGCAGTACGTGA
TTCTTGATCCCGAGCTTCGGGTTGGAAGTGGGTGGGAGAGTTCGAGGCCTTGCGCTTAAGGAGCCCCTTC
GCCTCGTGCTTGAGTTGAGGCCTGGCCTGGGCGCTGGGGCCGCCGCGTGCGAATCTGGTGGCACCTTCGC
GCCTGTCTCGCTGCTTTCGATAAGTCTCTAGCCATTTAAAATTTTTGATGACCTGCTGCGACGCTTTTTT
TCTGGCAAGATAGTCTTGTAAATGCGGGCCAAGATCTGCACACTGGTATTTCGGTTTTTGGGGCCGCGGG
CGGCGACGGGGCCCGTGCGTCCCAGCGCACATGTTCGGCGAGGCGGGGCCTGCGAGCGCGGCCACCGAGA
ATCGGACGGGGGTAGTCTCAAGCTGGCCGGCCTGCTCTGGTGCCTGGCCTCGCGCCGCCGTGTATCGCCC
CGCCCTGGGCGGCAAGGCTGGCCCGGTCGGCACCAGTTGCGTGAGCGGAAAGATGGCCGCTTCCCGGCCC
TGCTGCAGGGAGCTCAAAATGGAGGACGCGGCGCTCGGGAGAGCGGGCGGGTGAGTCACCCACACAAAGG
AAAAGGGCCTTTCCGTCCTCAGCCGTCGCTTCATGTGACTCCACGGAGTACCGGGCGCCGTCCAGGCACC
TCGATTAGTTCTCGAGCTTTTGGAGTACGTCGTCTTTAGGTTGGGGGGAGGGGTTTTATGCGATGGAGTT
TCCCCACACTGAGTGGGTGGAGACTGAAGTTAGGCCAGCTTGGCACTTGATGTAATTCTCCTTGGAATTT
GCCCTTTTTGAGTTTGGATCTTGGTTCATTCTCAAGCCTCAGACAGTGGTTCAAAGTTTTTTTCTTCCAT
TTCAGGTGTCGTGAGGCTAGCATCGATTGATCAACAAGTTTGTACAAAAAAGCAGGCTACAAAATGAAAC
GGCTGGTTTGTGTGCTCTTGGTGTGCTCCTCTGCAGTGGCACAGTTGCATAAAGATCCTACCCTGGATCA
CCACTGGCATCTCTGGAAGAAAACCTATGGCAAACAATACAAGGAAAAGAATGAAGAAGCAGTACGACGT
CTCATCTGGGAAAAGAATCTAAAGTTTGTGATGCTTCACAACCTGGAGCATTCAATGGGAATGCACTCAT
ACGATCTGGGCATGAACCACCTGGGAGACATGACCAGTGAAGAAGTGATGTCTTTGATGAGTTCCCTGAG
AGTTCCCAGCCAGTGGCAGAGAAATATCACATATAAGTCAAACCCTAATCGAATATTGCCTGATTCTGTG
GACTGGAGAGAGAAAGGGTGTGTTACTGAAGTGAAATATCAAGGTTCTTGTGGTGCTTGCTGGGCTTTCA
GTGCTGTGGGGGCCCTGGAAGCACAGCTGAAGCTGAAAACAGGAAAGCTGGTGTCTCTCAGTGCCCAGAA
CCTGGTGGATTGCTCAACTGAAAAATATGGAAACAAAGGCTGCAATGGTGGCTTCATGACAACGGCTTTC
CAGTACATCATTGATAACAAGGGCATCGACTCAGACGCTTCCTATCCCTACAAAGCCATGGATCAGAAAT
GTCAATATGACTCAAAATATCGTGCTGCCACATGTTCAAAGTACACTGAACTTCCTTATGGCAGAGAAGA
TGTCCTGAAAGAAGCTGTGGCCAATAAAGGCCCAGTGTCTGTTGGTGTAGATGCGCGTCATCCTTCTTTC
TTCCTCTACAGAAGTGGTGTCTACTATGAACCATCCTGTACTCAGAATGTGAATCATGGTGTACTTGTGG
TTGGCTATGGTGATCTTAATGGGAAAGAATACTGGCTTGTGAAAAACAGCTGGGGCCACAACTTTGGTGA
AGAAGGATATATTCGGATGGCAAGAAATAAAGGAAATCATTGTGGGATTGCTAGCTTTCCCTCTTACCCA
GAAATCTAGAACCCAGCTTTCTTGTACAAAGTGGTTGATATCGGTAAGCCTATCCCTAACCCTCTCCTCG
GTCTCGATTCTACGTAGTAATGAACTAGTACCGGTTAAGTCGACAATCAACGCGTTAAGTCGACAATCAA
CCTCTGGATTACAAAATTTGTGAAAGATTGACTGGTATTCTTAACTATGTTGCTCCTTTTACGCTATGTG
GATACGCTGCTTTAATGCCTTTGTATCATGCTATTGCTTCCCGTATGGCTTTCATTTTCTCCTCCTTGTA
TAAATCCTGGTTGCTGTCTCTTTATGAGGAGTTGTGGCCCGTTGTCAGGCAACGTGGCGTGGTGTGCACT
GTGTTTGCTGACGCAACCCCCACTGGTTGGGGCATTGCCACCACCTGTCAGCTCCTTTCCGGGACTTTCG
CTTTCCCCCTCCCTATTGCCACGGCGGAACTCATCGCCGCCTGCCTTGCCCGCTGCTGGACAGGGGCTCG
GCTGTTGGGCACTGACAATTCCGTGGTGTTGTCGGGGAAATCATCGTCCTTTCCTTGGCTGCTCGCCTGT
GTTGCCACCTGGATTCTGCGCGGGACGTCCTTCTGCTACGTCCCTTCGGCCCTCAATCCAGCGGACCTTC
CTTCCCGCGGCCTGCTGCCGGCTCTGCGGCCTCTTCCGCGTCTTCGCCTTCGCCCTCAGACGAGTCGGAT
CTCCCTTTGGGCCGCCTCCCCGCGTCGACTTTAAGACCAATGACTTACAAGGCAGCTGTAGATCTTAGCC
ACTTTTTAAAAGAAAAGGGGGGACTGGAAGGGCTAATTCACTCCCAACGAAGACAAGATCTGCTTTTTGC
TTGTACTGGGTCTCTCTGGTTAGACCAGATCTGAGCCTGGGAGCTCTCTGGCTAACTAGGGAACCCACTG
CTTAAGCCTCAATAAAGCTTGCCTTGAGTGCTTCAAGTAGTGTGTGCCCGTCTGTTGTGTGACTCTGGTA
ACTAGAGATCCCTCAGACCCTTTTAGTCAGTGTGGAAAATCTCTAGCAGTACGTATAGTAGTTCATGTCA
TCTTATTATTCAGTATTTATAACTTGCAAAGAAATGAATATCAGAGAGTGAGAGGAACTTGTTTATTGCA
GCTTATAATGGTTACAAATAAAGCAATAGCATCACAAATTTCACAAATAAAGCATTTTTTTCACTGCATT
CTAGTTGTGGTTTGTCCAAACTCATCAATGTATCTTATCATGTCTGGCTCTAGCTATCCCGCCCCTAACT
CCGCCCATCCCGCCCCTAACTCCGCCCAGTTCCGCCCATTCTCCGCCCCATGGCTGACTAATTTTTTTTA
TTTATGCAGAGGCCGAGGCCGCCTCGGCCTCTGAGCTATTCCAGAAGTAGTGAGGAGGCTTTTTTGGAGG
CCTAGGGACGTACCCAATTCGCCCTATAGTGAGTCGTATTACGCGCGCTCACTGGCCGTCGTTTTACAAC
GTCGTGACTGGGAAAACCCTGGCGTTACCCAACTTAATCGCCTTGCAGCACATCCCCCTTTCGCCAGCTG
GCGTAATAGCGAAGAGGCCCGCACCGATCGCCCTTCCCAACAGTTGCGCAGCCTGAATGGCGAATGGG
[124 nt withheld, positions 3919-4042]
C
[91 nt withheld, positions 4044-4134]
A
[49 nt withheld, positions 4136-4184]
CCTTTGACGTTGGAGTCCACGTTCTTT
[37 nt withheld, positions 4212-4248]
ACCCTATCTCGGTCTATTCTTTTGATTTATAAGGGATTTTGCCGATTTCGGCCTATTGGTTAAAAAATGA
GCTGATTTAACAAAAATTTAACGCGAATTTTAACAAAATATTAACGCTTACAATTTAGGTGGCACTTTTC
GGGGAAATGTGCGCGGAACCCCTATTTGTTTATTTTTCTAAATACATTCAAATATGTATCCGCTCATGAG
ACAATAACCCTGATAAATGCTTCAATAATATTGAAAAAGGAAGAGTATGAGTATTCAACATTTCCGTGTC
GCCCTTATTCCCTTTTTTGCGGCATTTTGCCTTCCTGTTTTTGCTCACCCAGAAACGCTGGTGAAAGTAA
AAGATGCTGAAGATCAGTTGGGTGCACGAGTGGGTTACATCGAACTGGATCTCAACAGCGGTAAGATCCT
TGAGAGTTTTCGCCCCGAAGAACGTTTTCCAATGATGAGCACTTTTAAAGTTCTGCTATGTGGCGCGGTA
TTATCCCGTATTGACGCCGGGCAAGAGCAACTCGGTCGCCGCATACACTATTCTCAGAATGACTTGGTTG
AGTACTCACCAGTCACAGAAAAGCATCTTACGGATGGCATGACAGTAAGAGAATTATGCAGTGCTGCCAT
AACCATGAGTGATAACACTGCGGCCAACTTACTTCTGACAACGATCGGAGGACCGAAGGAGCTAACCGCT
TTTTTGCACAACATGGGGGATCATGTAACTCGCCTTGATCGTTGGGAACCGGAGCTGAATGAAGCCATAC
CAAACGACGAGCGTGACACCACGATGCCTGTAGCAATGGCAACAACGTTGCGCAAACTATTAACTGGCGA
ACTACTTACTCTAGCTTCCCGGCAACAATTAATAGACTGGATGGAGGCGGATAAAGTTGCAGGACCACTT
CTGCGCTCGGCCCTTCCGGCTGGCTGGTTTATTGCTGATAAATCTGGAGCCGGTGAGCGTGGGTCTCGCG
GTATCATTGCAGCACTGGGGCCAGATGGTAAGCCCTCCCGTATCGTAGTTATCTACACGACGGGGAGTCA
GGCAACTATGGATGAACGAAATAGACAGATCGCTGAGATAGGTGCCTCACTGATTAAGCATTGGTAACTG
TCAGACCAAGTTTACTCATATATACTTTAGATTGATTTAAAACTTCATTTTTAATTTAAAAGGATCTAGG
TGAAGATCCTTTTTGATAATCTCATGACCAAAATCCCTTAACGTGAGTTTTCGTTCCACTGAGCGTCAGA
CCCCGTAGAAAAGATCAAAGGATCTTCTTGAGATCCTTTTTTTCTGCGCGTAATCTGCTGCTTGCAAACA
AAAAAACCACCGCTACCAGCGGTGGTTTGTTTGCCGGATCAAGAGCTACCAACTCTTTTTCCGAAGGTAA
CTGGCTTCAGCAGAGCGCAGATACCAAATACTGTTCTTCTAGTGTAGCCGTAGTTAGGCCACCACTTCAA
GAACTCTGTAGCACCGCCTACATACCTCGCTCTGCTAATCCTGTTACCAGTGGCTGCTGCCAGTGGCGAT
AAGTCGTGTCTTACCGGGTTGGACTCAAGACGATAGTTACCGGATAAGGCGCAGCGGTCGGGCTGAACGG
GGGGTTCGTGCACACAGCCCAGCTTGGAGCGAACGACCTACACCGAACTGAGATACCTACAGCGTGAGCT
ATGAGAAAGCGCCACGCTTCCCGAAGGGAGAAAGGCGGACAGGTATCCGGTAAGCGGCAGGGTCGGAACA
GGAGAGCGCACGAGGGAGCTTCCAGGGGGAAACGCCTGGTATCTTTATAGTCCTGTCGGGTTTCGCCACC
TCTGACTTGAGCGTCGATTTTTGTGATGCTCGTCAGGGGGGCGGAGCCTATGGAAAAACGCCAGCAACGC
GGCCTTTTTACGGTTCCTGGCCTTTTGCTGGCCTTTTGCTCACATGTTCTTTCCTGCGTTATCCCCTGAT
TCTGTGGATAACCGTATTACCGCCTTTGAGTGAGCTGATACCGCTCGCCGCAGCCGAACGACCGAGCGCA
GCGAGTCAGTGAGCGAGGAAGCGGAAGAGCGCCCAATACGCAAACCGCCTCTCCCCGCGCGTTGGCCGAT
TCATTAATGCAGCTGGCACGACAGGTTTCCCGACTGGAAAGCGGGCAGTGAGCGCAACGCAATTAATGTG
AGTTAGCTCACTCATTAGGCACCCCAGGCTTTACACTTTATGCTTCCGGCTCGTATGTTGTGTGGAATTG
TGAGCGGATAACAATTTCACACAGGAAACAGCTATGACCATGATTACGCCAAGCGCGCAATTAACCCTCA
CTAAAGGGAACAAAAGCTGGAGCTGCAAGCTTAATGTAGTCTTATGCAATACTCTTGTAGTCTTGCAACA
TGGTAACGATGAGTTAGCAACATGCCTTACAAGGAGAGAAAAAGCACCGTGCATGCCGATTGGTGGAAGT
AAGGTGGTACGATCGTGCCTTATTAGGAAGGCAACAGACGGGTCTGACATGGATTGGACGAACCACTGAA
TTGCCGCATTGCAGAGATATTGTATTTAAGTGCCTAGCTCGATACATAAACGGGTCTCTCTGGTTAGACC
AGATCTGAGCCTGGGAGCTCTCTGGCTAACTAGGGAACCCACTGCTTAAGCCTCAATAAAGCTTGCCTTG
AGTGCTTCAAGTAGTGTGTGCCCGTCTGTTGTGTGACTCTGGTAACTAGAGATCCCTCAGACCCTTTTAG
TCAGTGTGGAAAATCTCTAGCAGTGGCGCCCGAACAGGGACTTGAAAGCGAAAGGGAAACCAGAGGAGCT
CTCTCGACGCAGGACTCGGCTTGCTGAAGCGCGCACGGCAAGAGGCGAGGGGCGGCGACTGGTGAGTACG
CCAAAAATTTTGACTAGCGGAGGCTAGAAGGAGAGAGATGGGTGCGAGAGCGTCAGTATTAAGCGGGGGA
GAATTAGATCGCGATGGGAAAAAATTCGGTTAAGGCCAGGGGGAAAGAAAAAATATAAATTAAAACATAT
AGTATGGGCAAGCAGGGAGCTAGAACGATTCGCAGTTAATCCTGGCCTGTTAGAAACATCAGAAGGCTGT
AGACAAATACTGGGACAGCTACAACCATCCCTTCAGACAGGATCAGAAGAACTTAGATCATTATATAATA
CAGTAGCAACCCTCTATTGTGTGCATCAAAGGATAGAGATAAAAGACACCAAGGAAGCTTTAGACAAGAT
AGAGGAAGAGCAAAACAAAAGTAAGACCACCGCACAGCAAGCGGCCGCTGATCTTCAGACCTGGAGGAGG
AGATATGAGGGACAATTGGAGAAGTGAATTATATAAATATAAAGTAGTAAAAATTGAACCATTAGGAGTA
GCACCCACCAAGGCAAAGAGAAGAGTGGTGCAGAGAGAAAAAAGAGCAGTGGGAATAGGAGCTTTGTTCC
TTGGGTTCTTGGGAGCAGCAGGAAGCACTATGGGCGCAGCGTCAATGACGCTGACGGTACAGGCCAGACA
ATTATTGTCTGGTATAGTGCAGCAGCAGAACAATTTGCTGAGGGCTATTGAGGCGCAACAGCATCTGTTG
CAACTCACAGTCTGGGGCATCAAGCAGCTCCAGGCAAGAATCCTGGCTGTGGAAAGATACCTAAAGGATC
AACAGCTCCTGGGGATTTGGGGTTGCTCTGGAAAACTCATTTGCACCACTGCTGTGCCTTGGAATGCTAG
TTGGAGTAATAAATCTCTGGAACAGATTTGGAATCACACGACCTGGATGGAGTGGGACAGAGAAATTAAC
AATTACACAAGCTTAATACACTCCTTAATTGAAGAATCGCAAAACCAGCAAGAAAAGAATGAACAAGAAT
TATTGGAATTAGATAAATGGGCAAGTTTGTGGAATTGGTTTAACATAACAAATTGGCTGTGGTATATAAA
ATTATTCATAATGATAGTAGGAGGCTTGGTAGGTTTAAGAATAGTTTTTGCTGTACTTTCTATAGTGAAT
AGAGTTAGGCAGGGATATTCACCATTATCGTTTCAGACCCACCTCCCAACCCCGAGGGGACCCATGCATT
GCATCTCAATTAGTCAGCAACCAGGTGTGGAAAGTCCCCAGGCTCCCCAGCAGGCAGAAGTATGCAAAGC
ATGCGTCTCAATTAGTCAGCAACCATAGTCCCGCCCCTAACTCCGCCCATCCCGCCCCTAACTCCGCCCA
GTTCCGCCCATTCTCCGCCCCATGGCTGACTAATTTTTTTTATTTATGCAGAGGCCGAGGCCGCCTCGGC
CTCTGAGCTATTCCAGAAGTAGTGAGGAGGCTTTTTTGGAGGCCTAGGCTTTTGCAAAAAGCTTTCTAGA
GGTACCACCGGAGCTTACCATGACCGAGTACAAGCCCACGGTGCGCCTCGCCACCCGCGACGACGTCCCC
AGGGCCGTACGCACCCTCGCCGCCGCGTTCGCCGACTACCCCGCCACGCGCCACACCGTCGATCCGGACC
GCCACATCGAGCGGGTCACCGAGCTGCAAGAACTCTTCCTCACGCGCGTCGGGCTCGACATCGGCAAGGT
GTGGGTCGCGGACGACGGCGCCGCCGTGGCGGTCTGGACCACGCCGGAGAGCGTCGAAGCGGGGGCGGTG
TTCGCCGAGATCGGCCCGCGCATGGCCGAGTTGAGCGGTTCCCGGCTGGCCGCGCAGCAACAGATGGAAG
GCCTCCTGGCGCCGCACCGGCCCAAGGAGCCCGCGTGGTTCCTGGCCACCGTCGGCGTCTCGCCCGACCA
CCAGGGCAAGGGTCTGGGCAGCGCCGTCGTGCTCCCCGGAGTGGAGGCGGCCGAGCGCGCCGGGGTGCCC
GCCTTCCTGGAGACCTCCGCGCCCCGCAACCTCCCCTTCTACGAGCGGCTCGGCTTCACCGTCACCGCCG
ACGTCGAGGTGCCCGAAGGACCGCGCACCTGGTGCATGACCCGCAAGCCCGGTGCCAGTTAACGAATTCT
AGATCTTGAGACAAATGGCAGTATTCATCCACAATTTTAAAAGAAAAGGGGGGATTGGGGGGTACAGTGC
AGGGGAAAGAATAGTAGACATAATAGCAACAGACATACAAACTAAAGAATTACAAAAACAAATTACAAAA
ATTCAAAATTTTCGGGTTTATTACAGGGACAGCAGAGATCCACTTTGGCGCCGG
